Addgene plasmid #108294: pX459V2.0-HypaCas9
Purpose: (Empty Backbone) pX459 V2.0 (Plasmid #62988) with the N692A, M694A, Q695A, and H698A mutations
Depositing lab: Yuichiro Miyaoka. Depositing organization: Tokyo Metropolitan Institute of Medical Science. Publication: Clustered regularly interspaced short palindromic repeats (CRISPR)/CRISPR-associated protein 9 with improved proof-reading enhances homology-directed repair. Kato-Inui T, Takahashi G, Hsu S, Miyaoka Y. Nucleic Acids Res. 2018 May 18;46(9):4677-4688. doi: 10.1093/nar/gky264. PubMed 29672770.
Backbone
  Vector backbone: pX459
  Backbone manufacturer: Dr. Feng Zhang's Lab
  Backbone size (bp): 9175
  Vector type: Mammalian Expression, CRISPR
  Selectable markers: Puromycin
Growth in bacteria
  Bacterial resistance: Ampicillin, 100 μg/mL
  Growth temperature: 37°C
  Growth strain: DH5alpha
  Copy number: High Copy
Gene/Insert
  Cloning method: Restriction Enzyme
  Sequencing primers: 5′ ACTATCATATGCTTACCGTAAC
Terms and licenses: Academic/Nonprofit Terms; Industry Terms: Not Available to Industry
How to cite: pX459V2.0-HypaCas9 was a gift from Yuichiro Miyaoka (Addgene plasmid # 108294 ; http://n2t.net/addgene:108294 ; RRID:Addgene_108294)
