[The description below was written by a language model from this plasmid's Addgene catalogue record and pLannotate feature annotations shown in this document.]
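Description:
pX459V2.0-HypaCas9 is an all-in-one mammalian CRISPR expression plasmid derived from pX459 V2.0, in which the Streptococcus pyogenes Cas9 coding sequence carries the N692A, M694A, Q695A and H698A substitutions that define the high-fidelity HypaCas9 variant. It is deposited as an empty backbone of about 9.2 kb, meaning no target-specific guide sequence is present. In bacteria it replicates at high copy from a ColE1/pUC-type origin and is selected with ampicillin through the β-lactamase gene. A filamentous phage origin (annotated as f1 in one sequence record and M13 in the other) is also present, along with small pBR322-derived remnants.

The plasmid carries two expression units. A human U6 RNA polymerase III promoter sits upstream of the S. pyogenes guide RNA scaffold, with a short gap between them where a user-designed spacer would be inserted by restriction cloning. The record does not name the cloning enzyme. Downstream, a CMV enhancer, chicken β-actin promoter and hybrid intron drive the Cas9 open reading frame, which the annotation software splits into N- and C-terminal portions although they are contiguous. Cas9 is followed by a nucleoplasmin nuclear localization signal and then a puromycin N-acetyltransferase coding sequence ahead of a bGH polyadenylation signal, so nuclease and puromycin marker appear to share one transcript. The linking element between them is not annotated. A single AAV2 ITR lies after the cassette, which would not by itself support AAV packaging. The two sequence records differ by one nucleotide but show the same layout. The associated publication concerns Cas9 variants with improved proofreading and their effect on homology-directed repair, and puromycin allows enrichment of transfected cells.
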