Features (pLannotate 1.2.2; 19 found; start..end, strand, type, name):
      1..241     +  promoter       U6 promoter: RNA polymerase III promoter for human U6 snRNA
    268..343     +  misc_RNA       gRNA scaffold: guide RNA scaffold for the Streptococcus pyogenes CRISPR/Cas9 system
    350..393     +  misc_RNA       gRNA scaffold (fragment): guide RNA scaffold for the Streptococcus pyogenes CRISPR/Cas9 system
    440..725     +  enhancer       CMV enhancer: human cytomegalovirus immediate early enhancer; contains an 18-bp deletion relative to the standard CMV enhancer
    727..1004    +  promoter       chicken β-actin promoter: No description available
   1005..1233    +  intron         hybrid intron: hybrid between chicken β-actin (CBA) and minute virus of mice (MMV) introns (Gray et al., 2011)
   1371..2972    +  CDS            Cas9(N): N-terminal portion of Streptococcus pyogenes Cas9 (Zetsche et al., 2015)
   2973..5471    +  CDS            Cas9(C): C-terminal portion of Streptococcus pyogenes Cas9 (Zetsche et al., 2015)
   5472..5519    +  CDS            nucleoplasmin NLS: bipartite nuclear localization signal from nucleoplasmin
   5589..6188    +  CDS            PuroR (fragment): puromycin N-acetyltransferase; pac from Streptomyces; confers resistance to puromycin
   6222..6333    +  polyA_signal   bGH poly(A) signal: bovine growth hormone polyadenylation signal
   6438..6578    +  repeat_region  AAV2 ITR: inverted terminal repeat of adeno-associated virus serotype 2 inverted
   6583..6634    -  misc_feature   bom (fragment): basis of mobility region from pBR322
   6653..7033    +  rep_origin     M13 ori (sequence partly withheld): M13 bacteriophage origin of replication; arrow indicates direction of (+) strand synthesis
   7109..7158    -  misc_feature   bom (fragment): basis of mobility region from pBR322
   7260..7295    -  CDS            rop (fragment): Rop protein, which maintains plasmids at low copy number; rop
   7390..7494    +  promoter       AmpR promoter: bla
   7495..8355    +  CDS            AmpR: β-lactamase; bla; confers resistance to ampicillin, carbenicillin, and related antibiotics
   8526..9114    +  rep_origin     ori: high-copy-number ColE1/pMB1/pBR322/pUC origin of replication
>Addgene plasmid #108294 | pX459V2.0-HypaCas9 | depositor full sequence | sequence record 204426 | pX459V2.0-HypaCas9 sequence 9175 bps
GAGGGCCTATTTCCCATGATTCCTTCATATTTGCATATACGATACAAGGCTGTTAGAGAGATAATTGGAA
TTAATTTGACTGTAAACACAAAGATATTAGTACAAAATACGTGACGTAGAAAGTAATAATTTCTTGGGTA
GTTTGCAGTTTTAAAATTATGTTTTAAAATGGACTATCATATGCTTACCGTAACTTGAAAGTATTTCGAT
TTCTTGGCTTTATATATCTTGTGGAAAGGACGAAACACCGGGTCTTCGAGAAGACCTGTTTTAGAGCTAG
AAATAGCAAGTTAAAATAAGGCTAGTCCGTTATCAACTTGAAAAAGTGGCACCGAGTCGGTGCTTTTTTG
TTTTAGAGCTAGAAATAGCAAGTTAAAATAAGGCTAGTCCGTTTTTAGCGCGTGCGCCAATTCTGCAGAC
AAATGGCTCTAGAGGTACCCGTTACATAACTTACGGTAAATGGCCCGCCTGGCTGACCGCCCAACGACCC
CCGCCCATTGACGTCAATAGTAACGCCAATAGGGACTTTCCATTGACGTCAATGGGTGGAGTATTTACGG
TAAACTGCCCACTTGGCAGTACATCAAGTGTATCATATGCCAAGTACGCCCCCTATTGACGTCAATGACG
GTAAATGGCCCGCCTGGCATTGTGCCCAGTACATGACCTTATGGGACTTTCCTACTTGGCAGTACATCTA
CGTATTAGTCATCGCTATTACCATGGTCGAGGTGAGCCCCACGTTCTGCTTCACTCTCCCCATCTCCCCC
CCCTCCCCACCCCCAATTTTGTATTTATTTATTTTTTAATTATTTTGTGCAGCGATGGGGGCGGGGGGGG
GGGGGGGGCGCGCGCCAGGCGGGGCGGGGCGGGGCGAGGGGCGGGGCGGGGCGAGGCGGAGAGGTGCGGC
GGCAGCCAATCAGAGCGGCGCGCTCCGAAAGTTTCCTTTTATGGCGAGGCGGCGGCGGCGGCGGCCCTAT
AAAAAGCGAAGCGCGCGGCGGGCGGGAGTCGCTGCGACGCTGCCTTCGCCCCGTGCCCCGCTCCGCCGCC
GCCTCGCGCCGCCCGCCCCGGCTCTGACTGACCGCGTTACTCCCACAGGTGAGCGGGCGGGACGGCCCTT
CTCCTCCGGGCTGTAATTAGCTGAGCAAGAGGTAAGGGTTTAAGGGATGGTTGGTTGGTGGGGTATTAAT
GTTTAATTACCTGGAGCACCTGCCTGAAATCACTTTTTTTCAGGTTGGACCGGTGCCACCATGGACTATA
AGGACCACGACGGAGACTACAAGGATCATGATATTGATTACAAAGACGATGACGATAAGATGGCCCCAAA
GAAGAAGCGGAAGGTCGGTATCCACGGAGTCCCAGCAGCCGACAAGAAGTACAGCATCGGCCTGGACATC
GGCACCAACTCTGTGGGCTGGGCCGTGATCACCGACGAGTACAAGGTGCCCAGCAAGAAATTCAAGGTGC
TGGGCAACACCGACCGGCACAGCATCAAGAAGAACCTGATCGGAGCCCTGCTGTTCGACAGCGGCGAAAC
AGCCGAGGCCACCCGGCTGAAGAGAACCGCCAGAAGAAGATACACCAGACGGAAGAACCGGATCTGCTAT
CTGCAAGAGATCTTCAGCAACGAGATGGCCAAGGTGGACGACAGCTTCTTCCACAGACTGGAAGAGTCCT
TCCTGGTGGAAGAGGATAAGAAGCACGAGCGGCACCCCATCTTCGGCAACATCGTGGACGAGGTGGCCTA
CCACGAGAAGTACCCCACCATCTACCACCTGAGAAAGAAACTGGTGGACAGCACCGACAAGGCCGACCTG
CGGCTGATCTATCTGGCCCTGGCCCACATGATCAAGTTCCGGGGCCACTTCCTGATCGAGGGCGACCTGA
ACCCCGACAACAGCGACGTGGACAAGCTGTTCATCCAGCTGGTGCAGACCTACAACCAGCTGTTCGAGGA
AAACCCCATCAACGCCAGCGGCGTGGACGCCAAGGCCATCCTGTCTGCCAGACTGAGCAAGAGCAGACGG
CTGGAAAATCTGATCGCCCAGCTGCCCGGCGAGAAGAAGAATGGCCTGTTCGGAAACCTGATTGCCCTGA
GCCTGGGCCTGACCCCCAACTTCAAGAGCAACTTCGACCTGGCCGAGGATGCCAAACTGCAGCTGAGCAA
GGACACCTACGACGACGACCTGGACAACCTGCTGGCCCAGATCGGCGACCAGTACGCCGACCTGTTTCTG
GCCGCCAAGAACCTGTCCGACGCCATCCTGCTGAGCGACATCCTGAGAGTGAACACCGAGATCACCAAGG
CCCCCCTGAGCGCCTCTATGATCAAGAGATACGACGAGCACCACCAGGACCTGACCCTGCTGAAAGCTCT
CGTGCGGCAGCAGCTGCCTGAGAAGTACAAAGAGATTTTCTTCGACCAGAGCAAGAACGGCTACGCCGGC
TACATTGACGGCGGAGCCAGCCAGGAAGAGTTCTACAAGTTCATCAAGCCCATCCTGGAAAAGATGGACG
GCACCGAGGAACTGCTCGTGAAGCTGAACAGAGAGGACCTGCTGCGGAAGCAGCGGACCTTCGACAACGG
CAGCATCCCCCACCAGATCCACCTGGGAGAGCTGCACGCCATTCTGCGGCGGCAGGAAGATTTTTACCCA
TTCCTGAAGGACAACCGGGAAAAGATCGAGAAGATCCTGACCTTCCGCATCCCCTACTACGTGGGCCCTC
TGGCCAGGGGAAACAGCAGATTCGCCTGGATGACCAGAAAGAGCGAGGAAACCATCACCCCCTGGAACTT
CGAGGAAGTGGTGGACAAGGGCGCTTCCGCCCAGAGCTTCATCGAGCGGATGACCAACTTCGATAAGAAC
CTGCCCAACGAGAAGGTGCTGCCCAAGCACAGCCTGCTGTACGAGTACTTCACCGTGTATAACGAGCTGA
CCAAAGTGAAATACGTGACCGAGGGAATGAGAAAGCCCGCCTTCCTGAGCGGCGAGCAGAAAAAGGCCAT
CGTGGACCTGCTGTTCAAGACCAACCGGAAAGTGACCGTGAAGCAGCTGAAAGAGGACTACTTCAAGAAA
ATCGAGTGCTTCGACTCCGTGGAAATCTCCGGCGTGGAAGATCGGTTCAACGCCTCCCTGGGCACATACC
ACGATCTGCTGAAAATTATCAAGGACAAGGACTTCCTGGACAATGAGGAAAACGAGGACATTCTGGAAGA
TATCGTGCTGACCCTGACACTGTTTGAGGACAGAGAGATGATCGAGGAACGGCTGAAAACCTATGCCCAC
CTGTTCGACGACAAAGTGATGAAGCAGCTGAAGCGGCGGAGATACACCGGCTGGGGCAGGCTGAGCCGGA
AGCTGATCAACGGCATCCGGGACAAGCAGTCCGGCAAGACAATCCTGGATTTCCTGAAGTCCGACGGCTT
CGCCAACAGAGCCTTCGCGGCGCTGATCGCCGACGACAGCCTGACCTTTAAAGAGGACATCCAGAAAGCC
CAGGTGTCCGGCCAGGGCGATAGCCTGCACGAGCACATTGCCAATCTGGCCGGCAGCCCCGCCATTAAGA
AGGGCATCCTGCAGACAGTGAAGGTGGTGGACGAGCTCGTGAAAGTGATGGGCCGGCACAAGCCCGAGAA
CATCGTGATCGAAATGGCCAGAGAGAACCAGACCACCCAGAAGGGACAGAAGAACAGCCGCGAGAGAATG
AAGCGGATCGAAGAGGGCATCAAAGAGCTGGGCAGCCAGATCCTGAAAGAACACCCCGTGGAAAACACCC
AGCTGCAGAACGAGAAGCTGTACCTGTACTACCTGCAGAATGGGCGGGATATGTACGTGGACCAGGAACT
GGACATCAACCGGCTGTCCGACTACGATGTGGACCATATCGTGCCTCAGAGCTTTCTGAAGGACGACTCC
ATCGACAACAAGGTGCTGACCAGAAGCGACAAGAACCGGGGCAAGAGCGACAACGTGCCCTCCGAAGAGG
TCGTGAAGAAGATGAAGAACTACTGGCGGCAGCTGCTGAACGCCAAGCTGATTACCCAGAGAAAGTTCGA
CAATCTGACCAAGGCCGAGAGAGGCGGCCTGAGCGAACTGGATAAGGCCGGCTTCATCAAGAGACAGCTG
GTGGAAACCCGGCAGATCACAAAGCACGTGGCACAGATCCTGGACTCCCGGATGAACACTAAGTACGACG
AGAATGACAAGCTGATCCGGGAAGTGAAAGTGATCACCCTGAAGTCCAAGCTGGTGTCCGATTTCCGGAA
GGATTTCCAGTTTTACAAAGTGCGCGAGATCAACAACTACCACCACGCCCACGACGCCTACCTGAACGCC
GTCGTGGGAACCGCCCTGATCAAAAAGTACCCTAAGCTGGAAAGCGAGTTCGTGTACGGCGACTACAAGG
TGTACGACGTGCGGAAGATGATCGCCAAGAGCGAGCAGGAAATCGGCAAGGCTACCGCCAAGTACTTCTT
CTACAGCAACATCATGAACTTTTTCAAGACCGAGATTACCCTGGCCAACGGCGAGATCCGGAAGCGGCCT
CTGATCGAGACAAACGGCGAAACCGGGGAGATCGTGTGGGATAAGGGCCGGGATTTTGCCACCGTGCGGA
AAGTGCTGAGCATGCCCCAAGTGAATATCGTGAAAAAGACCGAGGTGCAGACAGGCGGCTTCAGCAAAGA
GTCTATCCTGCCCAAGAGGAACAGCGATAAGCTGATCGCCAGAAAGAAGGACTGGGACCCTAAGAAGTAC
GGCGGCTTCGACAGCCCCACCGTGGCCTATTCTGTGCTGGTGGTGGCCAAAGTGGAAAAGGGCAAGTCCA
AGAAACTGAAGAGTGTGAAAGAGCTGCTGGGGATCACCATCATGGAAAGAAGCAGCTTCGAGAAGAATCC
CATCGACTTTCTGGAAGCCAAGGGCTACAAAGAAGTGAAAAAGGACCTGATCATCAAGCTGCCTAAGTAC
TCCCTGTTCGAGCTGGAAAACGGCCGGAAGAGAATGCTGGCCTCTGCCGGCGAACTGCAGAAGGGAAACG
AACTGGCCCTGCCCTCCAAATATGTGAACTTCCTGTACCTGGCCAGCCACTATGAGAAGCTGAAGGGCTC
CCCCGAGGATAATGAGCAGAAACAGCTGTTTGTGGAACAGCACAAGCACTACCTGGACGAGATCATCGAG
CAGATCAGCGAGTTCTCCAAGAGAGTGATCCTGGCCGACGCTAATCTGGACAAAGTGCTGTCCGCCTACA
ACAAGCACCGGGATAAGCCCATCAGAGAGCAGGCCGAGAATATCATCCACCTGTTTACCCTGACCAATCT
GGGAGCCCCTGCCGCCTTCAAGTACTTTGACACCACCATCGACCGGAAGAGGTACACCAGCACCAAAGAG
GTGCTGGACGCCACCCTGATCCACCAGAGCATCACCGGCCTGTACGAGACACGGATCGACCTGTCTCAGC
TGGGAGGCGACAAAAGGCCGGCGGCCACGAAAAAGGCCGGCCAGGCAAAAAAGAAAAAGGAATTCGGCAG
TGGAGAGGGCAGAGGAAGTCTGCTAACATGCGGTGACGTCGAGGAGAATCCTGGCCCAATGACCGAGTAC
AAGCCCACGGTGCGCCTCGCCACCCGCGACGACGTCCCCAGGGCCGTACGCACCCTCGCCGCCGCGTTCG
CCGACTACCCCGCCACGCGCCACACCGTCGATCCGGACCGCCACATCGAGCGGGTCACCGAGCTGCAAGA
ACTCTTCCTCACGCGCGTCGGGCTCGACATCGGCAAGGTGTGGGTCGCGGACGACGGCGCCGCGGTGGCG
GTCTGGACCACGCCGGAGAGCGTCGAAGCGGGGGCGGTGTTCGCCGAGATCGGCCCGCGCATGGCCGAGT
TGAGCGGTTCCCGGCTGGCCGCGCAGCAACAGATGGAAGGCCTCCTGGCGCCGCACCGGCCCAAGGAGCC
CGCGTGGTTCCTGGCCACCGTCGGAGTCTCGCCCGACCACCAGGGCAAGGGTCTGGGCAGCGCCGTCGTG
CTCCCCGGAGTGGAGGCGGCCGAGCGCGCCGGGGTGCCCGCCTTCCTGGAGACCTCCGCGCCCCGCAACC
TCCCCTTCTACGAGCGGCTCGGCTTCACCGTCACCGCCGACGTCGAGGTGCCCGAAGGACCGCGCACCTG
GTGCATGACCCGCAAGCCCGGTGCCTGAGAATTCTAACTAGAGCTCGCTGATCAGCCTCGACTGTGCCTT
CTAGTTGCCAGCCATCTGTTGTTTGCCCCTCCCCCGTGCCTTCCTTGACCCTGGAAGGTGCCACTCCCAC
TGTCCTTTCCTAATAAAATGAGGAAATTGCATCGCATTGTCTGAGTAGGTGTCATTCTATTCTGGGGGGT
GGGGTGGGGCAGGACAGCAAGGGGGAGGATTGGGAAGAGAATAGCAGGCATGCTGGGGAGCGGCCGCAGG
AACCCCTAGTGATGGAGTTGGCCACTCCCTCTCTGCGCGCTCGCTCGCTCACTGAGGCCGGGCGACCAAA
GGTCGCCCGACGCCCGGGCTTTGCCCGGGCGGCCTCAGTGAGCGAGCGAGCGCGCAGCTGCCTGCAGGGG
CGCCTGATGCGGTATTTTCTCCTTACGCATCTGTGCGGTATTTCACACCGCATA
[142 nt withheld, positions 6635-6776]
C
[141 nt withheld, positions 6778-6918]
CCTTTGACGTTGGAGTCCACGTTCTTT
[37 nt withheld, positions 6946-6982]
ACCCTATCTCGGGCTATTCTTTTGATTTATAAGGGATTTTGCCGATTTCGGCCTATTGGTTAAAAAATGA
GCTGATTTAACAAAAATTTAACGCGAATTTTAACAAAATATTAACGTTTACAATTTTATGGTGCACTCTC
AGTACAATCTGCTCTGATGCCGCATAGTTAAGCCAGCCCCGACACCCGCCAACACCCGCTGACGCGCCCT
GACGGGCTTGTCTGCTCCCGGCATCCGCTTACAGACAAGCTGTGACCGTCTCCGGGAGCTGCATGTGTCA
GAGGTTTTCACCGTCATCACCGAAACGCGCGAGACGAAAGGGCCTCGTGATACGCCTATTTTTATAGGTT
AATGTCATGATAATAATGGTTTCTTAGACGTCAGGTGGCACTTTTCGGGGAAATGTGCGCGGAACCCCTA
TTTGTTTATTTTTCTAAATACATTCAAATATGTATCCGCTCATGAGACAATAACCCTGATAAATGCTTCA
ATAATATTGAAAAAGGAAGAGTATGAGTATTCAACATTTCCGTGTCGCCCTTATTCCCTTTTTTGCGGCA
TTTTGCCTTCCTGTTTTTGCTCACCCAGAAACGCTGGTGAAAGTAAAAGATGCTGAAGATCAGTTGGGTG
CACGAGTGGGTTACATCGAACTGGATCTCAACAGCGGTAAGATCCTTGAGAGTTTTCGCCCCGAAGAACG
TTTTCCAATGATGAGCACTTTTAAAGTTCTGCTATGTGGCGCGGTATTATCCCGTATTGACGCCGGGCAA
GAGCAACTCGGTCGCCGCATACACTATTCTCAGAATGACTTGGTTGAGTACTCACCAGTCACAGAAAAGC
ATCTTACGGATGGCATGACAGTAAGAGAATTATGCAGTGCTGCCATAACCATGAGTGATAACACTGCGGC
CAACTTACTTCTGACAACGATCGGAGGACCGAAGGAGCTAACCGCTTTTTTGCACAACATGGGGGATCAT
GTAACTCGCCTTGATCGTTGGGAACCGGAGCTGAATGAAGCCATACCAAACGACGAGCGTGACACCACGA
TGCCTGTAGCAATGGCAACAACGTTGCGCAAACTATTAACTGGCGAACTACTTACTCTAGCTTCCCGGCA
ACAATTAATAGACTGGATGGAGGCGGATAAAGTTGCAGGACCACTTCTGCGCTCGGCCCTTCCGGCTGGC
TGGTTTATTGCTGATAAATCTGGAGCCGGTGAGCGTGGAAGCCGCGGTATCATTGCAGCACTGGGGCCAG
ATGGTAAGCCCTCCCGTATCGTAGTTATCTACACGACGGGGAGTCAGGCAACTATGGATGAACGAAATAG
ACAGATCGCTGAGATAGGTGCCTCACTGATTAAGCATTGGTAACTGTCAGACCAAGTTTACTCATATATA
CTTTAGATTGATTTAAAACTTCATTTTTAATTTAAAAGGATCTAGGTGAAGATCCTTTTTGATAATCTCA
TGACCAAAATCCCTTAACGTGAGTTTTCGTTCCACTGAGCGTCAGACCCCGTAGAAAAGATCAAAGGATC
TTCTTGAGATCCTTTTTTTCTGCGCGTAATCTGCTGCTTGCAAACAAAAAAACCACCGCTACCAGCGGTG
GTTTGTTTGCCGGATCAAGAGCTACCAACTCTTTTTCCGAAGGTAACTGGCTTCAGCAGAGCGCAGATAC
CAAATACTGTCCTTCTAGTGTAGCCGTAGTTAGGCCACCACTTCAAGAACTCTGTAGCACCGCCTACATA
CCTCGCTCTGCTAATCCTGTTACCAGTGGCTGCTGCCAGTGGCGATAAGTCGTGTCTTACCGGGTTGGAC
TCAAGACGATAGTTACCGGATAAGGCGCAGCGGTCGGGCTGAACGGGGGGTTCGTGCACACAGCCCAGCT
TGGAGCGAACGACCTACACCGAACTGAGATACCTACAGCGTGAGCTATGAGAAAGCGCCACGCTTCCCGA
AGGGAGAAAGGCGGACAGGTATCCGGTAAGCGGCAGGGTCGGAACAGGAGAGCGCACGAGGGAGCTTCCA
GGGGGAAACGCCTGGTATCTTTATAGTCCTGTCGGGTTTCGCCACCTCTGACTTGAGCGTCGATTTTTGT
GATGCTCGTCAGGGGGGCGGAGCCTATGGAAAAACGCCAGCAACGCGGCCTTTTTACGGTTCCTGGCCTT
TTGCTGGCCTTTTGCTCACATGT
