Features (pLannotate 1.2.2; 19 found; start..end, strand, type, name):
      1..241     +  promoter       U6 promoter: RNA polymerase III promoter for human U6 snRNA
    268..343     +  misc_RNA       gRNA scaffold: guide RNA scaffold for the Streptococcus pyogenes CRISPR/Cas9 system
    350..393     +  misc_RNA       gRNA scaffold (fragment): guide RNA scaffold for the Streptococcus pyogenes CRISPR/Cas9 system
    440..725     +  enhancer       CMV enhancer: human cytomegalovirus immediate early enhancer; contains an 18-bp deletion relative to the standard CMV enhancer
    727..1004    +  promoter       chicken β-actin promoter: No description available
   1005..1232    +  intron         hybrid intron: hybrid between chicken β-actin (CBA) and minute virus of mice (MMV) introns (Gray et al., 2011)
   1370..2971    +  CDS            Cas9(N): N-terminal portion of Streptococcus pyogenes Cas9 (Zetsche et al., 2015)
   2972..5470    +  CDS            Cas9(C): C-terminal portion of Streptococcus pyogenes Cas9 (Zetsche et al., 2015)
   5471..5518    +  CDS            nucleoplasmin NLS: bipartite nuclear localization signal from nucleoplasmin
   5588..6187    +  CDS            PuroR (fragment): puromycin N-acetyltransferase; pac from Streptomyces; confers resistance to puromycin
   6221..6332    +  polyA_signal   bGH poly(A) signal: bovine growth hormone polyadenylation signal
   6437..6577    +  repeat_region  AAV2 ITR: inverted terminal repeat of adeno-associated virus serotype 2 inverted
   6582..6633    -  misc_feature   bom (fragment): basis of mobility region from pBR322
   6652..7107    +  rep_origin     f1 ori (sequence partly withheld): f1 bacteriophage origin of replication; arrow indicates direction of (+) strand synthesis
   7108..7157    -  misc_feature   bom (fragment): basis of mobility region from pBR322
   7259..7294    -  CDS            rop (fragment): Rop protein, which maintains plasmids at low copy number; rop
   7389..7493    +  promoter       AmpR promoter: bla
   7494..8354    +  CDS            AmpR: β-lactamase; bla; confers resistance to ampicillin, carbenicillin, and related antibiotics
   8525..9113    +  rep_origin     ori: high-copy-number ColE1/pMB1/pBR322/pUC origin of replication
>Addgene plasmid #108294 | pX459V2.0-HypaCas9 | addgene full sequence | sequence record 216059 | Addgene NGS Result
GAGGGCCTATTTCCCATGATTCCTTCATATTTGCATATACGATACAAGGCTGTTAGAGAGATAATTGGAA
TTAATTTGACTGTAAACACAAAGATATTAGTACAAAATACGTGACGTAGAAAGTAATAATTTCTTGGGTA
GTTTGCAGTTTTAAAATTATGTTTTAAAATGGACTATCATATGCTTACCGTAACTTGAAAGTATTTCGAT
TTCTTGGCTTTATATATCTTGTGGAAAGGACGAAACACCGGGTCTTCGAGAAGACCTGTTTTAGAGCTAG
AAATAGCAAGTTAAAATAAGGCTAGTCCGTTATCAACTTGAAAAAGTGGCACCGAGTCGGTGCTTTTTTG
TTTTAGAGCTAGAAATAGCAAGTTAAAATAAGGCTAGTCCGTTTTTAGCGCGTGCGCCAATTCTGCAGAC
AAATGGCTCTAGAGGTACCCGTTACATAACTTACGGTAAATGGCCCGCCTGGCTGACCGCCCAACGACCC
CCGCCCATTGACGTCAATAGTAACGCCAATAGGGACTTTCCATTGACGTCAATGGGTGGAGTATTTACGG
TAAACTGCCCACTTGGCAGTACATCAAGTGTATCATATGCCAAGTACGCCCCCTATTGACGTCAATGACG
GTAAATGGCCCGCCTGGCATTGTGCCCAGTACATGACCTTATGGGACTTTCCTACTTGGCAGTACATCTA
CGTATTAGTCATCGCTATTACCATGGTCGAGGTGAGCCCCACGTTCTGCTTCACTCTCCCCATCTCCCCC
CCCTCCCCACCCCCAATTTTGTATTTATTTATTTTTTAATTATTTTGTGCAGCGATGGGGGCGGGGGGGG
GGGGGGGGCGCGCGCCGGGGGGGGGGGGGGGGGGGGGGGGGGGGGGGGGGGGGGGGGGGGGGGGTGCGGC
GGCAGCCAATCAGAGCGGCGCGCTCCGAAAGTTTCCTTTTATGGCGAGGCGGCGGCGGCGGCGGCCCTAT
AAAAAGCGAAGCGCGCGGCGGGCGGGAGTCGCTGCGCGCTGCCTTCGCCCCGTGCCCCGCTCCGCCGCCG
CCTCGCGCCGCCCGCCCCGGCTCTGACTGACCGCGTTACTCCCACAGGTGAGCGGGCGGGACGGCCCTTC
TCCTCCGGGCTGTAATTAGCTGAGCAAGAGGTAAGGGTTTAAGGGATGGTTGGTTGGTGGGGTATTAATG
TTTAATTACCTGGAGCACCTGCCTGAAATCACTTTTTTTCAGGTTGGACCGGTGCCACCATGGACTATAA
GGACCACGACGGAGACTACAAGGATCATGATATTGATTACAAAGACGATGACGATAAGATGGCCCCAAAG
AAGAAGCGGAAGGTCGGTATCCACGGAGTCCCAGCAGCCGACAAGAAGTACAGCATCGGCCTGGACATCG
GCACCAACTCTGTGGGCTGGGCCGTGATCACCGACGAGTACAAGGTGCCCAGCAAGAAATTCAAGGTGCT
GGGCAACACCGACCGGCACAGCATCAAGAAGAACCTGATCGGAGCCCTGCTGTTCGACAGCGGCGAAACA
GCCGAGGCCACCCGGCTGAAGAGAACCGCCAGAAGAAGATACACCAGACGGAAGAACCGGATCTGCTATC
TGCAAGAGATCTTCAGCAACGAGATGGCCAAGGTGGACGACAGCTTCTTCCACAGACTGGAAGAGTCCTT
CCTGGTGGAAGAGGATAAGAAGCACGAGCGGCACCCCATCTTCGGCAACATCGTGGACGAGGTGGCCTAC
CACGAGAAGTACCCCACCATCTACCACCTGAGAAAGAAACTGGTGGACAGCACCGACAAGGCCGACCTGC
GGCTGATCTATCTGGCCCTGGCCCACATGATCAAGTTCCGGGGCCACTTCCTGATCGAGGGCGACCTGAA
CCCCGACAACAGCGACGTGGACAAGCTGTTCATCCAGCTGGTGCAGACCTACAACCAGCTGTTCGAGGAA
AACCCCATCAACGCCAGCGGCGTGGACGCCAAGGCCATCCTGTCTGCCAGACTGAGCAAGAGCAGACGGC
TGGAAAATCTGATCGCCCAGCTGCCCGGCGAGAAGAAGAATGGCCTGTTCGGAAACCTGATTGCCCTGAG
CCTGGGCCTGACCCCCAACTTCAAGAGCAACTTCGACCTGGCCGAGGATGCCAAACTGCAGCTGAGCAAG
GACACCTACGACGACGACCTGGACAACCTGCTGGCCCAGATCGGCGACCAGTACGCCGACCTGTTTCTGG
CCGCCAAGAACCTGTCCGACGCCATCCTGCTGAGCGACATCCTGAGAGTGAACACCGAGATCACCAAGGC
CCCCCTGAGCGCCTCTATGATCAAGAGATACGACGAGCACCACCAGGACCTGACCCTGCTGAAAGCTCTC
GTGCGGCAGCAGCTGCCTGAGAAGTACAAAGAGATTTTCTTCGACCAGAGCAAGAACGGCTACGCCGGCT
ACATTGACGGCGGAGCCAGCCAGGAAGAGTTCTACAAGTTCATCAAGCCCATCCTGGAAAAGATGGACGG
CACCGAGGAACTGCTCGTGAAGCTGAACAGAGAGGACCTGCTGCGGAAGCAGCGGACCTTCGACAACGGC
AGCATCCCCCACCAGATCCACCTGGGAGAGCTGCACGCCATTCTGCGGCGGCAGGAAGATTTTTACCCAT
TCCTGAAGGACAACCGGGAAAAGATCGAGAAGATCCTGACCTTCCGCATCCCCTACTACGTGGGCCCTCT
GGCCAGGGGAAACAGCAGATTCGCCTGGATGACCAGAAAGAGCGAGGAAACCATCACCCCCTGGAACTTC
GAGGAAGTGGTGGACAAGGGCGCTTCCGCCCAGAGCTTCATCGAGCGGATGACCAACTTCGATAAGAACC
TGCCCAACGAGAAGGTGCTGCCCAAGCACAGCCTGCTGTACGAGTACTTCACCGTGTATAACGAGCTGAC
CAAAGTGAAATACGTGACCGAGGGAATGAGAAAGCCCGCCTTCCTGAGCGGCGAGCAGAAAAAGGCCATC
GTGGACCTGCTGTTCAAGACCAACCGGAAAGTGACCGTGAAGCAGCTGAAAGAGGACTACTTCAAGAAAA
TCGAGTGCTTCGACTCCGTGGAAATCTCCGGCGTGGAAGATCGGTTCAACGCCTCCCTGGGCACATACCA
CGATCTGCTGAAAATTATCAAGGACAAGGACTTCCTGGACAATGAGGAAAACGAGGACATTCTGGAAGAT
ATCGTGCTGACCCTGACACTGTTTGAGGACAGAGAGATGATCGAGGAACGGCTGAAAACCTATGCCCACC
TGTTCGACGACAAAGTGATGAAGCAGCTGAAGCGGCGGAGATACACCGGCTGGGGCAGGCTGAGCCGGAA
GCTGATCAACGGCATCCGGGACAAGCAGTCCGGCAAGACAATCCTGGATTTCCTGAAGTCCGACGGCTTC
GCCAACAGAGCCTTCGCGGCGCTGATCGCCGACGACAGCCTGACCTTTAAAGAGGACATCCAGAAAGCCC
AGGTGTCCGGCCAGGGCGATAGCCTGCACGAGCACATTGCCAATCTGGCCGGCAGCCCCGCCATTAAGAA
GGGCATCCTGCAGACAGTGAAGGTGGTGGACGAGCTCGTGAAAGTGATGGGCCGGCACAAGCCCGAGAAC
ATCGTGATCGAAATGGCCAGAGAGAACCAGACCACCCAGAAGGGACAGAAGAACAGCCGCGAGAGAATGA
AGCGGATCGAAGAGGGCATCAAAGAGCTGGGCAGCCAGATCCTGAAAGAACACCCCGTGGAAAACACCCA
GCTGCAGAACGAGAAGCTGTACCTGTACTACCTGCAGAATGGGCGGGATATGTACGTGGACCAGGAACTG
GACATCAACCGGCTGTCCGACTACGATGTGGACCATATCGTGCCTCAGAGCTTTCTGAAGGACGACTCCA
TCGACAACAAGGTGCTGACCAGAAGCGACAAGAACCGGGGCAAGAGCGACAACGTGCCCTCCGAAGAGGT
CGTGAAGAAGATGAAGAACTACTGGCGGCAGCTGCTGAACGCCAAGCTGATTACCCAGAGAAAGTTCGAC
AATCTGACCAAGGCCGAGAGAGGCGGCCTGAGCGAACTGGATAAGGCCGGCTTCATCAAGAGACAGCTGG
TGGAAACCCGGCAGATCACAAAGCACGTGGCACAGATCCTGGACTCCCGGATGAACACTAAGTACGACGA
GAATGACAAGCTGATCCGGGAAGTGAAAGTGATCACCCTGAAGTCCAAGCTGGTGTCCGATTTCCGGAAG
GATTTCCAGTTTTACAAAGTGCGCGAGATCAACAACTACCACCACGCCCACGACGCCTACCTGAACGCCG
TCGTGGGAACCGCCCTGATCAAAAAGTACCCTAAGCTGGAAAGCGAGTTCGTGTACGGCGACTACAAGGT
GTACGACGTGCGGAAGATGATCGCCAAGAGCGAGCAGGAAATCGGCAAGGCTACCGCCAAGTACTTCTTC
TACAGCAACATCATGAACTTTTTCAAGACCGAGATTACCCTGGCCAACGGCGAGATCCGGAAGCGGCCTC
TGATCGAGACAAACGGCGAAACCGGGGAGATCGTGTGGGATAAGGGCCGGGATTTTGCCACCGTGCGGAA
AGTGCTGAGCATGCCCCAAGTGAATATCGTGAAAAAGACCGAGGTGCAGACAGGCGGCTTCAGCAAAGAG
TCTATCCTGCCCAAGAGGAACAGCGATAAGCTGATCGCCAGAAAGAAGGACTGGGACCCTAAGAAGTACG
GCGGCTTCGACAGCCCCACCGTGGCCTATTCTGTGCTGGTGGTGGCCAAAGTGGAAAAGGGCAAGTCCAA
GAAACTGAAGAGTGTGAAAGAGCTGCTGGGGATCACCATCATGGAAAGAAGCAGCTTCGAGAAGAATCCC
ATCGACTTTCTGGAAGCCAAGGGCTACAAAGAAGTGAAAAAGGACCTGATCATCAAGCTGCCTAAGTACT
CCCTGTTCGAGCTGGAAAACGGCCGGAAGAGAATGCTGGCCTCTGCCGGCGAACTGCAGAAGGGAAACGA
ACTGGCCCTGCCCTCCAAATATGTGAACTTCCTGTACCTGGCCAGCCACTATGAGAAGCTGAAGGGCTCC
CCCGAGGATAATGAGCAGAAACAGCTGTTTGTGGAACAGCACAAGCACTACCTGGACGAGATCATCGAGC
AGATCAGCGAGTTCTCCAAGAGAGTGATCCTGGCCGACGCTAATCTGGACAAAGTGCTGTCCGCCTACAA
CAAGCACCGGGATAAGCCCATCAGAGAGCAGGCCGAGAATATCATCCACCTGTTTACCCTGACCAATCTG
GGAGCCCCTGCCGCCTTCAAGTACTTTGACACCACCATCGACCGGAAGAGGTACACCAGCACCAAAGAGG
TGCTGGACGCCACCCTGATCCACCAGAGCATCACCGGCCTGTACGAGACACGGATCGACCTGTCTCAGCT
GGGAGGCGACAAAAGGCCGGCGGCCACGAAAAAGGCCGGCCAGGCAAAAAAGAAAAAGGAATTCGGCAGT
GGAGAGGGCAGAGGAAGTCTGCTAACATGCGGTGACGTCGAGGAGAATCCTGGCCCAATGACCGAGTACA
AGCCCACGGTGCGCCTCGCCACCCGCGACGACGTCCCCAGGGCCGTACGCACCCTCGCCGCCGCGTTCGC
CGACTACCCCGCCACGCGCCACACCGTCGATCCGGACCGCCACATCGAGCGGGTCACCGAGCTGCAAGAA
CTCTTCCTCACGCGCGTCGGGCTCGACATCGGCAAGGTGTGGGTCGCGGACGACGGCGCCGCGGTGGCGG
TCTGGACCACGCCGGAGAGCGTCGAAGCGGGGGCGGTGTTCGCCGAGATCGGCCCGCGCATGGCCGAGTT
GAGCGGTTCCCGGCTGGCCGCGCAGCAACAGATGGAAGGCCTCCTGGCGCCGCACCGGCCCAAGGAGCCC
GCGTGGTTCCTGGCCACCGTCGGAGTCTCGCCCGACCACCAGGGCAAGGGTCTGGGCAGCGCCGTCGTGC
TCCCCGGAGTGGAGGCGGCCGAGCGCGCCGGGGTGCCCGCCTTCCTGGAGACCTCCGCGCCCCGCAACCT
CCCCTTCTACGAGCGGCTCGGCTTCACCGTCACCGCCGACGTCGAGGTGCCCGAAGGACCGCGCACCTGG
TGCATGACCCGCAAGCCCGGTGCCTGAGAATTCTAACTAGAGCTCGCTGATCAGCCTCGACTGTGCCTTC
TAGTTGCCAGCCATCTGTTGTTTGCCCCTCCCCCGTGCCTTCCTTGACCCTGGAAGGTGCCACTCCCACT
GTCCTTTCCTAATAAAATGAGGAAATTGCATCGCATTGTCTGAGTAGGTGTCATTCTATTCTGGGGGGTG
GGGTGGGGCAGGACAGCAAGGGGGAGGATTGGGAAGAGAATAGCAGGCATGCTGGGGAGCGGCCGCAGGA
ACCCCTAGTGATGGAGTTGGCCACTCCCTCTCTGCGCGCTCGCTCGCTCACTGAGGCCGGGCGACCAAAG
GTCGCCCGACGCCCGGGCTTTGCCCGGGCGGCCTCAGTGAGCGAGCGAGCGCGCAGCTGCCTGCAGGGGC
GCCTGATGCGGTATTTTCTCCTTACGCATCTGTGCGGTATTTCACACCGCATA
[95 nt withheld, positions 6634-6728]
T
[46 nt withheld, positions 6730-6775]
C
[141 nt withheld, positions 6777-6917]
CCTTTGACGTTGGAGTCCACGTTCTTT
[37 nt withheld, positions 6945-6981]
ACTCTATCTCGGGCTATTCTTTTGATTTATAAGGGATTTTGCCGATTTCGGTCTATTGGTTAAAAAATGA
GCTGATTTAACAAAAATTTAACGCGAATTTTAACAAAATATTAACGTTTACAATTTTATGGTGCACTCTC
AGTACAATCTGCTCTGATGCCGCATAGTTAAGCCAGCCCCGACACCCGCCAACACCCGCTGACGCGCCCT
GACGGGCTTGTCTGCTCCCGGCATCCGCTTACAGACAAGCTGTGACCGTCTCCGGGAGCTGCATGTGTCA
GAGGTTTTCACCGTCATCACCGAAACGCGCGAGACGAAAGGGCCTCGTGATACGCCTATTTTTATAGGTT
AATGTCATGATAATAATGGTTTCTTAGACGTCAGGTGGCACTTTTCGGGGAAATGTGCGCGGAACCCCTA
TTTGTTTATTTTTCTAAATACATTCAAATATGTATCCGCTCATGAGACAATAACCCTGATAAATGCTTCA
ATAATATTGAAAAAGGAAGAGTATGAGTATTCAACATTTCCGTGTCGCCCTTATTCCCTTTTTTGCGGCA
TTTTGCCTTCCTGTTTTTGCTCACCCAGAAACGCTGGTGAAAGTAAAAGATGCTGAAGATCAGTTGGGTG
CACGAGTGGGTTACATCGAACTGGATCTCAACAGCGGTAAGATCCTTGAGAGTTTTCGCCCCGAAGAACG
TTTTCCAATGATGAGCACTTTTAAAGTTCTGCTATGTGGCGCGGTATTATCCCGTATTGACGCCGGGCAA
GAGCAACTCGGTCGCCGCATACACTATTCTCAGAATGACTTGGTTGAGTACTCACCAGTCACAGAAAAGC
ATCTTACGGATGGCATGACAGTAAGAGAATTATGCAGTGCTGCCATAACCATGAGTGATAACACTGCGGC
CAACTTACTTCTGACAACGATCGGAGGACCGAAGGAGCTAACCGCTTTTTTGCACAACATGGGGGATCAT
GTAACTCGCCTTGATCGTTGGGAACCGGAGCTGAATGAAGCCATACCAAACGACGAGCGTGACACCACGA
TGCCTGTAGCAATGGCAACAACGTTGCGCAAACTATTAACTGGCGAACTACTTACTCTAGCTTCCCGGCA
ACAATTAATAGACTGGATGGAGGCGGATAAAGTTGCAGGACCACTTCTGCGCTCGGCCCTTCCGGCTGGC
TGGTTTATTGCTGATAAATCTGGAGCCGGTGAGCGTGGAAGCCGCGGTATCATTGCAGCACTGGGGCCAG
ATGGTAAGCCCTCCCGTATCGTAGTTATCTACACGACGGGGAGTCAGGCAACTATGGATGAACGAAATAG
ACAGATCGCTGAGATAGGTGCCTCACTGATTAAGCATTGGTAACTGTCAGACCAAGTTTACTCATATATA
CTTTAGATTGATTTAAAACTTCATTTTTAATTTAAAAGGATCTAGGTGAAGATCCTTTTTGATAATCTCA
TGACCAAAATCCCTTAACGTGAGTTTTCGTTCCACTGAGCGTCAGACCCCGTAGAAAAGATCAAAGGATC
TTCTTGAGATCCTTTTTTTCTGCGCGTAATCTGCTGCTTGCAAACAAAAAAACCACCGCTACCAGCGGTG
GTTTGTTTGCCGGATCAAGAGCTACCAACTCTTTTTCCGAAGGTAACTGGCTTCAGCAGAGCGCAGATAC
CAAATACTGTTCTTCTAGTGTAGCCGTAGTTAGGCCACCACTTCAAGAACTCTGTAGCACCGCCTACATA
CCTCGCTCTGCTAATCCTGTTACCAGTGGCTGCTGCCAGTGGCGATAAGTCGTGTCTTACCGGGTTGGAC
TCAAGACGATAGTTACCGGATAAGGCGCAGCGGTCGGGCTGAACGGGGGGTTCGTGCACACAGCCCAGCT
TGGAGCGAACGACCTACACCGAACTGAGATACCTACAGCGTGAGCTATGAGAAAGCGCCACGCTTCCCGA
AGGGAGAAAGGCGGACAGGTATCCGGTAAGCGGCAGGGTCGGAACAGGAGAGCGCACGAGGGAGCTTCCA
GGGGGAAACGCCTGGTATCTTTATAGTCCTGTCGGGTTTCGCCACCTCTGACTTGAGCGTCGATTTTTGT
GATGCTCGTCAGGGGGGCGGAGCCTATGGAAAAACGCCAGCAACGCGGCCTTTTTACGGTTCCTGGCCTT
TTGCTGGCCTTTTGCTCACATGT
